Addgene plasmid #160773: pLKO.1P CISD1_1
Purpose: Suppress CISD1
Depositing lab: Richard Possemato. Depositing organization: NYU Grossman School of Medicine. Publication: Hyperactive CDK2 Activity in Basal-like Breast Cancer Imposes a Genome Integrity Liability that Can Be Exploited by Targeting DNA Polymerase epsilon. Sviderskiy VO, Blumenberg L, Gorodetsky E, Karakousi TR, Hirsh N, Alvarez SW, Terzi EM, Kaparos E, Whiten GC, Ssebyala S, Tonzi P, Mir H, Neel BG, Huang TT, Adams S, Ruggles KV, Possemato R. Mol Cell. 2020 Oct 28. pii: S1097-2765(20)30723-1. doi: 10.1016/j.molcel.2020.10.016. PubMed 33152268.
Backbone
  Vector backbone: pLKO.1P
  Backbone manufacturer: The RNAi Consortium
  Backbone size w/o insert (bp): 7466
  Vector type: Lentiviral
  Selectable markers: Puromycin
Growth in bacteria
  Bacterial resistance: Ampicillin, 100 μg/mL
  Growth temperature: 37°C
  Growth strain: NEB Stable
  Copy number: High Copy
Gene/Insert
  Gene/Insert name: shCISD1_1
  gRNA/shRNA sequence: GCTGCAATTGGTTATCTAGCT
  Species: H. sapiens (human)
  Cloning method: Restriction Enzyme; 5′ cloning site AgeI (unknown if destroyed); 3′ cloning site EcoRI (not destroyed)
  Sequencing primers: 5′ GCA TAT ACG ATA CAA GGC TGT TAG AG
Terms and licenses: Academic/Nonprofit Terms; Industry Terms: Not Available to Industry
How to cite: pLKO.1P CISD1_1 was a gift from Richard Possemato (Addgene plasmid # 160773 ; http://n2t.net/addgene:160773 ; RRID:Addgene_160773)
