[The description below was written by a language model from this plasmid's Addgene catalogue record and pLannotate feature annotations shown in this document.]
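Description:
pLKO.1P CISD1_1 is a lentiviral shRNA vector built on the pLKO.1P backbone from The RNAi Consortium and designed to suppress human CISD1. The hairpin insert, shCISD1_1, was cloned between the AgeI and EcoRI sites, directly downstream of the human U6 promoter, an RNA polymerase III promoter that drives constitutive expression of short hairpin transcripts. These are then processed by the cellular RNAi machinery to knock down the target mRNA. The hairpin itself is not annotated as a separate feature, but it would fall in the unannotated gap between the U6 promoter and the cPPT/CTS. A second cassette uses the human PGK promoter to express puromycin N-acetyltransferase, so transduced mammalian cells can be selected with puromycin.

The viral framework is a third-generation, self-inactivating design. An RSV promoter fused to a truncated HIV-1 5' LTR drives production of the genomic RNA in packaging cells. It is followed by the Ψ packaging signal with a partial gag sequence, the Rev response element for Rev-dependent nuclear export, and the cPPT/CTS, which aids nuclear import of the viral genome. The ΔU3 3' LTR inactivates LTR promoter activity after integration, and an SV40 poly(A) signal and SV40 origin lie beyond it. In bacteria the plasmid is maintained through a high-copy ColE1/pUC-type origin and ampicillin resistance. An f1 origin and residual lac, T7 and T3 elements remain from the parental cloning vector. The sequenced record is 7,084 nt, somewhat shorter than the listed backbone size of 7,466 bp without insert, and the record does not explain the difference. The associated publication concerns genome integrity vulnerabilities in basal-like breast cancer.
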