Features (pLannotate 1.2.2; 25 found; start..end, strand, type, name):
      1..241     +  promoter       U6 promoter: RNA polymerase III promoter for human U6 snRNA
    346..463     +  misc_feature   cPPT/CTS: central polypurine tract and central termination sequence of HIV-1
    512..1022    +  promoter       hPGK promoter: human phosphoglycerate kinase 1 promoter
   1044..1643    +  CDS            PuroR: puromycin N-acetyltransferase; pac from Streptomyces alboniger; confers resistance to puromycin
   1686..1769    +  CDS            nef (fragment): NEF_HV1Z2 - Experimental evidence at protein level: Swiss-Prot protein existence level 1. Extracellular Nef protein targets CD4(+) T-lymphocytes for apoptosis by interacting with CXCR4 surface receptors. From Human immunodeficiency virus type 1 group M subtype D (isolate Z2/CDC-Z34) (HIV-1).
   1771..2004    +  LTR            3' LTR (ΔU3): self-inactivating 3' long terminal repeat (LTR) from HIV-1
   2076..2197    +  polyA_signal   SV40 poly(A) signal: SV40 polyadenylation signal
   2237..2372    +  rep_origin     SV40 ori: SV40 origin of replication
   2393..2411    -  promoter       T7 promoter: promoter for bacteriophage T7 RNA polymerase
   2419..2574    +  CDS            lacZα (fragment): LacZα fragment of β-galactosidase; lacZ fragment
   2579..3007    +  rep_origin     f1 ori (sequence partly withheld): f1 bacteriophage origin of replication; arrow indicates direction of (+) strand synthesis
   3060..3164    +  promoter       AmpR promoter: bla
   3165..4025    +  CDS            AmpR: β-lactamase; bla; confers resistance to ampicillin, carbenicillin, and related antibiotics
   4196..4784    +  rep_origin     ori: high-copy-number ColE1/pMB1/pBR322/pUC origin of replication
   4967..5059    +  CDS            lacI (fragment): lac repressor; lacI; The lac repressor binds to the lac operator to inhibit transcription in E. coli. This inhibition can be relieved by adding lactose or isopropyl-β-D-thiogalactopyranoside (IPTG).
   5072..5093    +  protein_bind   CAP binding site: CAP binding activates transcription in the presence of cAMP. E. coli catabolite activator protein
   5108..5138    +  promoter       lac promoter: promoter for the E. coli lac operon
   5146..5162    +  protein_bind   lac operator: The lac repressor binds to the lac operator to inhibit transcription in E. coli. This inhibition can be relieved by adding lactose or isopropyl-β-D-thiogalactopyranoside (IPTG). lac repressor encoded by lacI
   5207..5225    +  promoter       T3 promoter: promoter for bacteriophage T3 RNA polymerase
   5253..5479    +  promoter       RSV promoter: Rous sarcoma virus enhancer/promoter
   5480..5660    +  LTR            5' LTR (truncated): truncated 5' long terminal repeat (LTR) from HIV-1
   5707..5832    +  misc_feature   HIV-1 Ψ: packaging signal of human immunodeficiency virus type 1
   5816..6179    +  CDS            HIV-1 gag (fragment): gag protein from human immunodeficiency virus 1; gag
   6325..6558    +  misc_feature   RRE: The Rev response element (RRE) of HIV-1 allows for Rev-dependent mRNA export from the nucleus to the cytoplasm.
   6935..7035    +  CDS            Rev (fragment): human immunodeficiency virus 1 (HIV-1) Rev protein; rev; enhances nuclear export of unspliced and incompletely spliced viral mRNAs
>Addgene plasmid #160773 | pLKO.1P CISD1_1 | addgene full sequence | sequence record 315599 | Addgene NGS Result
GAGGGCCTATTTCCCATGATTCCTTCATATTTGCATATACGATACAAGGCTGTTAGAGAGATAATTGGAA
TTAATTTGACTGTAAACACAAAGATATTAGTACAAAATACGTGACGTAGAAAGTAATAATTTCTTGGGTA
GTTTGCAGTTTTAAAATTATGTTTTAAAATGGACTATCATATGCTTACCGTAACTTGAAAGTATTTCGAT
TTCTTGGCTTTATATATCTTGTGGAAAGGACGAAACACCGGGCTGCAATTGGTTATCTAGCTCTCGAGAG
CTAGATAACCAATTGCAGCTTTTTGAATTCTCGACCTCGAGACAAATGGCAGTATTCATCCACAATTTTA
AAAGAAAAGGGGGGATTGGGGGGTACAGTGCAGGGGAAAGAATAGTAGACATAATAGCAACAGACATACA
AACTAAAGAATTACAAAAACAAATTACAAAAATTCAAAATTTTCGGGTTTATTACAGGGACAGCAGAGAT
CCACTTTGGCCGCGGCTCGAGGGGGTTGGGGTTGCGCCTTTTCCAAGGCAGCCCTGGGTTTGCGCAGGGA
CGCGGCTGCTCTGGGCGTGGTTCCGGGAAACGCAGCGGCGCCGACCCTGGGTCTCGCACATTCTTCACGT
CCGTTCGCAGCGTCACCCGGATCTTCGCCGCTACCCTTGTGGGCCCCCCGGCGACGCTTCCTGCTCCGCC
CCTAAGTCGGGAAGGTTCCTTGCGGTTCGCGGCGTGCCGGACGTGACAAACGGAAGCCGCACGTCTCACT
AGTACCCTCGCAGACGGACAGCGCCAGGGAGCAATGGCAGCGCGCCGACCGCGATGGGCTGTGGCCAATA
GCGGCTGCTCAGCAGGGCGCGCCGAGAGCAGCGGCCGGGAAGGGGCGGTGCGGGAGGCGGGGTGTGGGGC
GGTAGTGTGGGCCCTGTTCCTGCCCGCGCGGTGTTCCGCATTCTGCAAGCCTCCGGAGCGCACGTCGGCA
GTCGGCTCCCTCGTTGACCGAATCACCGACCTCTCTCCCCAGGGGGATCCACCGGAGCTTACCATGACCG
AGTACAAGCCCACGGTGCGCCTCGCCACCCGCGACGACGTCCCCAGGGCCGTACGCACCCTCGCCGCCGC
GTTCGCCGACTACCCCGCCACGCGCCACACCGTCGATCCGGACCGCCACATCGAGCGGGTCACCGAGCTG
CAAGAACTCTTCCTCACGCGCGTCGGGCTCGACATCGGCAAGGTGTGGGTCGCGGACGACGGCGCCGCGG
TGGCGGTCTGGACCACGCCGGAGAGCGTCGAAGCGGGGGCGGTGTTCGCCGAGATCGGCCCGCGCATGGC
CGAGTTGAGCGGTTCCCGGCTGGCCGCGCAGCAACAGATGGAAGGCCTCCTGGCGCCGCACCGGCCCAAG
GAGCCCGCGTGGTTCCTGGCCACCGTCGGCGTCTCGCCCGACCACCAGGGCAAGGGTCTGGGCAGCGCCG
TCGTGCTCCCCGGAGTGGAGGCGGCCGAGCGCGCCGGGGTGCCCGCCTTCCTGGAGACCTCCGCGCCCCG
CAACCTCCCCTTCTACGAGCGGCTCGGCTTCACCGTCACCGCCGACGTCGAGGTGCCCGAAGGACCGCGC
ACCTGGTGCATGACCCGCAAGCCCGGTGCCTGACGCCCGCCCCACGACCCGCAGCGCCCGACCGAAAGGA
GCGCACGACCCCATGCATCGGTACCTTTAAGACCAATGACTTACAAGGCAGCTGTAGATCTTAGCCACTT
TTTAAAAGAAAAGGGGGGACTGGAAGGGCTAATTCACTCCCAACGAAGACAAGATCTGCTTTTTGCTTGT
ACTGGGTCTCTCTGGTTAGACCAGATCTGAGCCTGGGAGCTCTCTGGCTAACTAGGGAACCCACTGCTTA
AGCCTCAATAAAGCTTGCCTTGAGTGCTTCAAGTAGTGTGTGCCCGTCTGTTGTGTGACTCTGGTAACTA
GAGATCCCTCAGACCCTTTTAGTCAGTGTGGAAAATCTCTAGCAGTAGTAGTTCATGTCATCTTATTATT
CAGTATTTATAACTTGCAAAGAAATGAATATCAGAGAGTGAGAGGAACTTGTTTATTGCAGCTTATAATG
GTTACAAATAAAGCAATAGCATCACAAATTTCACAAATAAAGCATTTTTTTCACTGCATTCTAGTTGTGG
TTTGTCCAAACTCATCAATGTATCTTATCATGTCTGGCTCTAGCTATCCCGCCCCTAACTCCGCCCATCC
CGCCCCTAACTCCGCCCAGTTCCGCCCATTCTCCGCCCCATGGCTGACTAATTTTTTTTATTTATGCAGA
GGCCGAGGCCGCCTCGGCCTCTGAGCTATTCCAGAAGTAGTGAGGAGGCTTTTTTGGAGGCCTAGGGACG
TACCCAATTCGCCCTATAGTGAGTCGTATTACGCGCGCTCACTGGCCGTCGTTTTACAACGTCGTGACTG
GGAAAACCCTGGCGTTACCCAACTTAATCGCCTTGCAGCACATCCCCCTTTCGCCAGCTGGCGTAATAGC
GAAGAGGCCCGCACCGATCGCCCTTCCCAACAGTTGCGCAGCCTGAATGGCGAATGGG
[124 nt withheld, positions 2579-2702]
C
[91 nt withheld, positions 2704-2794]
A
[49 nt withheld, positions 2796-2844]
CCTTTGACGTTGGAGTCCACGTTCTTT
[37 nt withheld, positions 2872-2908]
ACCCTATCTCGGTCTATTCTTTTGATTTATAAGGGATTTTGCCGATTTCGGCCTATTGGTTAAAAAATGA
GCTGATTTAACAAAAATTTAACGCGAATTTTAACAAAATATTAACGCTTACAATTTAGGTGGCACTTTTC
GGGGAAATGTGCGCGGAACCCCTATTTGTTTATTTTTCTAAATACATTCAAATATGTATCCGCTCATGAG
ACAATAACCCTGATAAATGCTTCAATAATATTGAAAAAGGAAGAGTATGAGTATTCAACATTTCCGTGTC
GCCCTTATTCCCTTTTTTGCGGCATTTTGCCTTCCTGTTTTTGCTCACCCAGAAACGCTGGTGAAAGTAA
AAGATGCTGAAGATCAGTTGGGTGCACGAGTGGGTTACATCGAACTGGATCTCAACAGCGGTAAGATCCT
TGAGAGTTTTCGCCCCGAAGAACGTTTTCCAATGATGAGCACTTTTAAAGTTCTGCTATGTGGCGCGGTA
TTATCCCGTATTGACGCCGGGCAAGAGCAACTCGGTCGCCGCATACACTATTCTCAGAATGACTTGGTTG
AGTACTCACCAGTCACAGAAAAGCATCTTACGGATGGCATGACAGTAAGAGAATTATGCAGTGCTGCCAT
AACCATGAGTGATAACACTGCGGCCAACTTACTTCTGACAACGATCGGAGGACCGAAGGAGCTAACCGCT
TTTTTGCACAACATGGGGGATCATGTAACTCGCCTTGATCGTTGGGAACCGGAGCTGAATGAAGCCATAC
CAAACGACGAGCGTGACACCACGATGCCTGTAGCAATGGCAACAACGTTGCGCAAACTATTAACTGGCGA
ACTACTTACTCTAGCTTCCCGGCAACAATTAATAGACTGGATGGAGGCGGATAAAGTTGCAGGACCACTT
CTGCGCTCGGCCCTTCCGGCTGGCTGGTTTATTGCTGATAAATCTGGAGCCGGTGAGCGTGGGTCTCGCG
GTATCATTGCAGCACTGGGGCCAGATGGTAAGCCCTCCCGTATCGTAGTTATCTACACGACGGGGAGTCA
GGCAACTATGGATGAACGAAATAGACAGATCGCTGAGATAGGTGCCTCACTGATTAAGCATTGGTAACTG
TCAGACCAAGTTTACTCATATATACTTTAGATTGATTTAAAACTTCATTTTTAATTTAAAAGGATCTAGG
TGAAGATCCTTTTTGATAATCTCATGACCAAAATCCCTTAACGTGAGTTTTCGTTCCACTGAGCGTCAGA
CCCCGTAGAAAAGATCAAAGGATCTTCTTGAGATCCTTTTTTTCTGCGCGTAATCTGCTGCTTGCAAACA
AAAAAACCACCGCTACCAGCGGTGGTTTGTTTGCCGGATCAAGAGCTACCAACTCTTTTTCCGAAGGTAA
CTGGCTTCAGCAGAGCGCAGATACCAAATACTGTTCTTCTAGTGTAGCCGTAGTTAGGCCACCACTTCAA
GAACTCTGTAGCACCGCCTACATACCTCGCTCTGCTAATCCTGTTACCAGTGGCTGCTGCCAGTGGCGAT
AAGTCGTGTCTTACCGGGTTGGACTCAAGACGATAGTTACCGGATAAGGCGCAGCGGTCGGGCTGAACGG
GGGGTTCGTGCACACAGCCCAGCTTGGAGCGAACGACCTACACCGAACTGAGATACCTACAGCGTGAGCT
ATGAGAAAGCGCCACGCTTCCCGAAGGGAGAAAGGCGGACAGGTATCCGGTAAGCGGCAGGGTCGGAACA
GGAGAGCGCACGAGGGAGCTTCCAGGGGGAAACGCCTGGTATCTTTATAGTCCTGTCGGGTTTCGCCACC
TCTGACTTGAGCGTCGATTTTTGTGATGCTCGTCAGGGGGGCGGAGCCTATGGAAAAACGCCAGCAACGC
GGCCTTTTTACGGTTCCTGGCCTTTTGCTGGCCTTTTGCTCACATGTTCTTTCCTGCGTTATCCCCTGAT
TCTGTGGATAACCGTATTACCGCCTTTGAGTGAGCTGATACCGCTCGCCGCAGCCGAACGACCGAGCGCA
GCGAGTCAGTGAGCGAGGAAGCGGAAGAGCGCCCAATACGCAAACCGCCTCTCCCCGCGCGTTGGCCGAT
TCATTAATGCAGCTGGCACGACAGGTTTCCCGACTGGAAAGCGGGCAGTGAGCGCAACGCAATTAATGTG
AGTTAGCTCACTCATTAGGCACCCCAGGCTTTACACTTTATGCTTCCGGCTCGTATGTTGTGTGGAATTG
TGAGCGGATAACAATTTCACACAGGAAACAGCTATGACCATGATTACGCCAAGCGCGCAATTAACCCTCA
CTAAAGGGAACAAAAGCTGGAGCTGCAAGCTTAATGTAGTCTTATGCAATACTCTTGTAGTCTTGCAACA
TGGTAACGATGAGTTAGCAACATGCCTTACAAGGAGAGAAAAAGCACCGTGCATGCCGATTGGTGGAAGT
AAGGTGGTACGATCGTGCCTTATTAGGAAGGCAACAGACGGGTCTGACATGGATTGGACGAACCACTGAA
TTGCCGCATTGCAGAGATATTGTATTTAAGTGCCTAGCTCGATACATAAACGGGTCTCTCTGGTTAGACC
AGATCTGAGCCTGGGAGCTCTCTGGCTAACTAGGGAACCCACTGCTTAAGCCTCAATAAAGCTTGCCTTG
AGTGCTTCAAGTAGTGTGTGCCCGTCTGTTGTGTGACTCTGGTAACTAGAGATCCCTCAGACCCTTTTAG
TCAGTGTGGAAAATCTCTAGCAGTGGCGCCCGAACAGGGACTTGAAAGCGAAAGGGAAACCAGAGGAGCT
CTCTCGACGCAGGACTCGGCTTGCTGAAGCGCGCACGGCAAGAGGCGAGGGGCGGCGACTGGTGAGTACG
CCAAAAATTTTGACTAGCGGAGGCTAGAAGGAGAGAGATGGGTGCGAGAGCGTCAGTATTAAGCGGGGGA
GAATTAGATCGCGATGGGAAAAAATTCGGTTAAGGCCAGGGGGAAAGAAAAAATATAAATTAAAACATAT
AGTATGGGCAAGCAGGGAGCTAGAACGATTCGCAGTTAATCCTGGCCTGTTAGAAACATCAGAAGGCTGT
AGACAAATACTGGGACAGCTACAACCATCCCTTCAGACAGGATCAGAAGAACTTAGATCATTATATAATA
CAGTAGCAACCCTCTATTGTGTGCATCAAAGGATAGAGATAAAAGACACCAAGGAAGCTTTAGACAAGAT
AGAGGAAGAGCAAAACAAAAGTAAGACCACCGCACAGCAAGCGGCCGCTGATCTTCAGACCTGGAGGAGG
AGATATGAGGGACAATTGGAGAAGTGAATTATATAAATATAAAGTAGTAAAAATTGAACCATTAGGAGTA
GCACCCACCAAGGCAAAGAGAAGAGTGGTGCAGAGAGAAAAAAGAGCAGTGGGAATAGGAGCTTTGTTCC
TTGGGTTCTTGGGAGCAGCAGGAAGCACTATGGGCGCAGCGTCAATGACGCTGACGGTACAGGCCAGACA
ATTATTGTCTGGTATAGTGCAGCAGCAGAACAATTTGCTGAGGGCTATTGAGGCGCAACAGCATCTGTTG
CAACTCACAGTCTGGGGCATCAAGCAGCTCCAGGCAAGAATCCTGGCTGTGGAAAGATACCTAAAGGATC
AACAGCTCCTGGGGATTTGGGGTTGCTCTGGAAAACTCATTTGCACCACTGCTGTGCCTTGGAATGCTAG
TTGGAGTAATAAATCTCTGGAACAGATTTGGAATCACACGACCTGGATGGAGTGGGACAGAGAAATTAAC
AATTACACAAGCTTAATACACTCCTTAATTGAAGAATCGCAAAACCAGCAAGAAAAGAATGAACAAGAAT
TATTGGAATTAGATAAATGGGCAAGTTTGTGGAATTGGTTTAACATAACAAATTGGCTGTGGTATATAAA
ATTATTCATAATGATAGTAGGAGGCTTGGTAGGTTTAAGAATAGTTTTTGCTGTACTTTCTATAGTGAAT
AGAGTTAGGCAGGGATATTCACCATTATCGTTTCAGACCCACCTCCCAACCCCGAGGGGACCCGACAGGC
CCGAAGGAATAGAAGAAGAAGGTGGAGAGAGAGACAGAGACAGATCCATTCGATTAGTGAACGGATCTCG
ACGGTATCGATCACGAGACTAGCCTCGAGCGGCCGCCCCCTTCACC
